>Addgene plasmid #209396 | pGG-mTP-TurboID | addgene full sequence | sequence record 418452 | Addgene NGS Result
GAAAACTCACGTTAAGGGATTTTGGTCATGAGATTATCAAAAAGGATCTTCACCTAGATCATCGGAAGAA
CGGCAACTAAGCTGCCGGGTTTGAAACACGGATGATCTCGCGGAGGGTAGCATGTTGATTGTAACGATGA
CAGAGCGTTGCTGCCTGTGATCAATTCGGGCACGAACCCAGTGGACATAAGCCTGTTCGGTTCGTAAGCT
GTAATGCAAGTAGCGTATGCGCTCACGCAACTGGTCCAGAACCTTGACCGAACGCAGCGGTGGTAACGGC
GCAGTGGCGGTTTTCATGGCTTGTTATGACTGTTTTTTTGGGGTACAGTCTATGCCTCGGGCATCCAAGC
AGCAAGCGCGTTACGCCGTGGGTCGATGTTTGATGTTATGGAGCAGCAACGATGTTACGCAGCAGGGCAG
TCGCCCTAAAACAAAGTTAAACATCATGGGGGAAGCGGTGATCGCCGAAGTATCGACTCAACTATCAGAG
GTAGTTGGCGTCATCGAGCGCCATCTCGAACCGACGTTGCTGGCCGTACATTTGTACGGCTCCGCAGTGG
ATGGCGGCCTGAAGCCACACAGTGATATTGATTTGCTGGTTACGGTGACCGTAAGGCTTGATGAAACAAC
GCGGCGAGCTTTGATCAACGACCTTTTGGAAACTTCGGCTTCCCCTGGAGAGAGCGAGATTCTCCGCGCT
GTAGAAGTCACCATTGTTGTGCACGACGACATCATTCCGTGGCGTTATCCAGCTAAGCGCGAACTGCAAT
TTGGAGAATGGCAGCGCAATGACATTCTTGCAGGTATCTTCGAGCCAGCCACGATCGACATTGATCTGGC
TATCTTGCTGACAAAAGCAAGAGAACATAGCGTTGCCTTGGTAGGTCCAGCGGCGGAGGAACTCTTTGAT
CCGGTTCCTGAACAGGATCTATTTGAGGCGCTAAATGAAACCTTAACGCTATGGAACTCGCCGCCCGACT
GGGCTGGCGATGAGCGAAATGTAGTGCTTACGTTGTCCCGCATTTGGTACAGCGCAGTAACCGGCAAAAT
CGCGCCGAAGGATGTCGCTGCCGACTGGGCAATGGAGCGCCTGCCGGCCCAGTATCAGCCCGTCATACTT
GAAGCTAGACAGGCTTATCTTGGACAAGAAGAAGATCGCTTGGCCTCGCGCGCAGATCAGTTGGAAGAAT
TTGTCCACTACGTGAAAGGCGAGATCACCAAGGTAGTCGGCAAATAATGTCTAGCTAGAAATTCGTTCAA
GCCGACGCCGCTTCGCGGCGCGGCTTAACTCAAGCGTTAGATGCACTAAGCACATAATTGCTCACAGCCA
AACTATCAGGTCAAGTCTGCTTTTATTATTTTTAAGCGTGCATAATAAGCCCTACACAAATTGGGAGATA
TATCATGCATGACCAAAATCCCTTAACGTGAGTTTTCGTTCCACTGAGCGTCAGACCCCGTAGAAAAGAT
CAAAGGATCTTCTGCCATTTTTGGGGTGAGGCCGTTCGCGGCCGAGGGGCGCAGCCCCTGGGGGGATGGG
AGCTCGGTGCCTTGATGTGGGCGCCGGCGGTCGAGTGGCGACGGCGCGGCTTGTCCGCGCCCTGGTAGAT
TGCCTGGCCGTAGGCCAGCCATTTTTGAGCGGCCAGCGGCCGCGATAGGCCGACGCGAAGCGGCGGGGCG
TAGGGAGCGCAGCGACCGAAGGGTAGGCGCTTTTTGCAGCTCTTCGGCTGTGCGCTGGCCAGACAGTTAT
GCACAGGCCAGGCGGGTTTTAAGAGTTTTAATAAGTTTTAAAGAGTTTTAGGCGGAAAAATCGCCTTTTT
TCTCTTTTATATCAGTCACTTACATGTGTGACCGGTTCCCAATGTACGGCTTTGGGTTCCCAATGTACGG
GTTCCGGTTCCCAATGTACGGCTTTGGGTTCCCAATGTACGTGCTATCCACAGGAAAGAAGCTTTTTCGA
CCTTTTTCCCCTGCTAGGGCAATTTGCCCTAGCATCTGCTCCGTACATTAGGAACCGGCGGATGCTTCGC
CCTCGATCAGGTTGCGGTAGCGCATGACTAGGATCGGGCCAGCCTGCCCCGCCTCCTCCTTCAAATCGTA
CTCCGGCAGGTCATTTGACCCGATCAGCTTGCGCACGGTGAAACAGAACTTCTTGAACTCTCCGGCGCTG
CCACTGCGTTCGTAGATCGTCTTGAACAACCATCTGGCTTCTGCCTTGCCTGCGGCGCGGCGTGCCAGGC
GGTAGAGAAAACGGCCGATGCCGGGATCGATCAAAAAGTAATCGGGGTGAACCGTCAGCACGTCCGGGTT
CTTGCCTTCTGTGATCTCGCGGTACATCCAATCAGCTAGCTCGATCTCGATGTACTCCGGCCGCCCGGTT
TCGCTCTTTACGATCTTGTAGCGGCTAATCAAGGCTTCACCCTCGGATACCGTCACCAGGCGGCCGTTCT
TGGCCTTCTTCGTACGCTGCATGGCAACGTGCGTGGTGTTTAACCGAATGCAGGTTTCTACCAGGTCGTC
TTTCTGCTTTCCGCCATCGGCTCGCCGGCAGAACTTGAGTACGTCCGCAACGTGTGGACGGAACACGCGG
CCGGGCTTGTCTCCCTTCCCTTCCCGGTATCGGTTCATGGATTCGGTTAGATGGGAAACCGCCATCAGTA
CCAGGTCGTAATCCCACACACTGGCCATGCCGGCCGGCCCTGCGGAAACCTCTACGTGCCCGTCTGGAAG
CTCGTAGCGGATCACCTCGCCAGCTCGTCGGTCACGCTTCGACAGACGGAAAACGGCCACGTCCATGATG
CTGCGACTATCGCGGGTGCCCACGTCATAGAGCATCGGAACGAAAAAATCTGGTTGCTCGTCGCCCTTGG
GCGGCTTCCTAATCGACGACGCACCGGCTGCCGGCGGTTGCCGGGATTCTTTGCGGATTCGATCAGCGGC
CGCTTGCCACGATTCACCGGGGCGTGCTTCTGCCTCGATGCGTTGCCGCTGGGCGGCCTGCGCGGCCTTC
AACTTCTCCACCAGGTCATCACCCAGCGCCGCGCCGATTTGTACCGGGCCGGATGGTTTGCGACCGCTCA
CGCCGATTCCTCGGGCTTGGGGGTTCCAGTGCCATTGCAGGGCCGGCAGACAACCCAGCCGCTTACGCCT
GGCCAACCGCCCGTTCCTCCACACATGGGGCATTCCACGGCGTCGGTGCCTGGTTGTTCTTGATTTTCCA
TGCCGCCTCCTTTAGCCGCTAAAATTCATCTACTCATTTATTCATTTGCTCATTTACTCTGGTAGCTGCG
CGATGTATTCAGATAGCAGCTCGGTAATGGTCTTGCCTTGGCGTACCGCGTACATCTTCAGCTTGGTGTG
ATCCTCCGCCGGCAACTGAAAGTTGACCCGCTTCATGGCTGGCGTGTCTGCCAGGCTGGCCAACGTTGCA
GCCTTGCTGCTGCGTGCGCTCGGACGGCCGGCACTTAGCGTGTTTGTGCTTTTGCTCATTTTCTCTTTAC
CTCATTAACTCAAATGAGTTTTGATTTAATTTCAGCGGCCAGCGCCTGGACCTCGCGGGCAGCGTCGCCC
TCGGGTTCTGATTCAAGAACGGTTGTGCCGGCGGCGGCAGTGCCTGGGTAGCTCACGCGCTGCGTGATAC
GGGACTCAAGAATGGGCAGCTCGTACCCGGCCAGCGCCTCGGCAACCTCACCGCCGATGCGCGTGCCTTT
GATCGCCCGCGACACGACAAAGGCCGCTTGTAGCCTTCCATCCGTGACCTCAATGCGCTGCTTAACCAGC
TCCACCAGGTCGGCGGTGGCCCATATGTCGTAAGGGCTTGGCTGCACCGGAATCAGCACGAAGTCGGCTG
CCTTGATCGCGGACACAGCCAAGTCCGCCGCCTGGGGCGCTCCGTCGATCACTACGAAGTCGCGCCGGCC
GATGGCCTTCACGTCGCGGTCAATCGTCGGGCGGTCGATGCCGACAACGGTTAGCGGTTGATCTTCCCGC
ACGGCCGCCCAATCGCGGGCACTGCCCTGGGGATCGGAATCGACTAACAGAACATCGGCCCCGGCGAGTT
GCAGGGCGCGGGCTAGATGGGTTGCGATGGTCGTCTTGCCTGACCCGCCTTTCTGGTTAAGTACAGCGAT
AACCTTCATGCGTTCCCCTTGCGTATTTGTTTATTTACTCATCGCATCATATACGCAGCGACCGCATGAC
GCAAGCTGTTTTACTCAAATACACATCACCTTTTTAGACGGCGGCGCTCGGTTTCTTCAGCGGCCAAGCT
GGCCGGCCAGGCCGCCAGCTTGGCATCAGACAAACCGGCCAGGATTTCATGCAGCCGCACGGCTGATGGG
CTGCCTGTATCGAGTGGTGATTTTGTGCCGAGCTGCCGGTCGGGGAGCTGTTGGCTGGCTGGTGGCAGGA
TATATTGTGGTGTAAACAAATTGACGCTTAGACAACTTAATAACACATTGCGGACGTTTTTAATGTACTG
GGGTGGATTACGGAAGACAATACGGCGGAGATTAGCCTTTTCAATTTCAGAAAGAATGCTAACCCACAGA
TGGTTAGAGAGGCTTACGCAGCACGACTCATCAAGACGATCTACCCGAGCAATAATCTCCAGGAAATCAA
ATACCTTCCCAAGAAGGTTAAAGATGCAGTCAAAAGATTCAGGACTAACTGCATCAAGAACACAGAGAAA
GATATATTTCTCAAGATCAGAAGTACTATTCCAGTATGGACGATTCAAGGCTTGCTTCACAAACCAAGGC
AAGTAATAGAGATTGGAGTCTCTAAAAAGGTAGTTCCCACTGAATCAAAGGCCATGGAGTCAAAGATTCA
AATAGAGGACCTAACAGAACTCGCCGTAAAGACTGGCGAACAGTTCATACAGAGTCTCTTACGACTCAAT
GACAAGAAGAAAATCTTCGTCAACATGGTGGAGCACGACACACTTGTCTACTCCAAAAATATCAAAGATA
CAGTCTCAGAAGAGCAAAGGGCAATTGAGACTTTTCAACAAAGGGTAATATCCGGAAACCTCCTCGGATT
CCATTGCCCAGCTATCTGTCACTTTATTGTGAAGATAGTGGAAAAGGAAGGTGGCTCCTACAAATGCCAT
CATTGCGATAAAGGAAAGGCCATCGTTGAAGATGCCTCTGCCGACAGTGGTCCCAAAGATGGACCCCCAC
CCACGAGGAGCATCGTGGAAAAAGAACACGTTCCAACCACGACTTCAAAGCAAGTGGATTGATGTGATAT
CTCCACTGACGTAAGGGATGACGCACAATCCCACTATCCTTCGCAAGACCCTTCCTCTATATAAGGAAGT
TCATTTCATTTGGAGAGAACACGCACCATGGCAATGGCTGTTTTCCGTCGCGAAGGGAGGCGTCTCCTCC
CTTCAATCGCCGCTCGCCCAATCGCTGCTATCCGATCTCCTCTCTCTTCTGACCAGGAGGAAGGACTTCT
TGGAGTTCGATCTATCTCAACTCAAGTGGTGCGTAACCGCATGAAGAGTGTTAAGAACATCCAAAAGATC
ACAAAGGCAATGAAGATGGTTGCTGCTTCCAAGCTTAGAGCAGTTCAAATGTACCCGTATGATGTTCCGG
ATTACGCTGGCTATCCCTACGACGTGCCCGACTATGCCGGGTACCCCTATGACGTCCCAGACTACGCAGC
TAGCAAAGACAATACTGTGCCTCTGAAGCTGATCGCTCTCCTGGCTAATGGCGAGTTCCATAGTGGCGAA
CAGCTGGGAGAAACCCTGGGCATGTCCAGGGCCGCTATCAACAAGCACATTCAGACTCTGCGCGACTGGG
GCGTGGACGTGTTCACCGTGCCCGGAAAGGGCTACTCTCTGCCCGAGCCTATCCCGCTGCTGAACGCTAA
ACAGATTCTGGGACAGCTGGACGGCGGGAGCGTGGCAGTCCTGCCTGTGGTAGACTCCACCAATCAGTAC
CTGCTGGATCGAATCGGCGAGCTGAAGAGTGGGGATGCTTGCATTGCAGAATATCAGCAGGCAGGGAGAG
GAAGCAGAGGGAGGAAATGGTTCTCTCCTTTTGGAGCTAACCTGTACCTGAGTATGTTTTGGCGCCTGAA
GCGGGGACCAGCAGCAATCGGCCTGGGCCCGGTCATCGGAATTGTCATGGCAGAAGCGCTGCGAAAGCTG
GGAGCAGACAAGGTGCGAGTCAAATGGCCCAATGACCTGTATCTGCAGGATAGAAAGCTGGCAGGCATCC
TGGTGGAGCTGGCCGGAATAACAGGCGATGCTGCACAGATCGTCATTGGCGCCGGGATTAACGTGGCTAT
GAGGCGCGTGGAGGAAAGCGTGGTCAATCAGGGCTGGATCACACTGCAGGAAGCAGGGATTAACCTGGAC
AGGAATACTCTGGCCGCTACGCTGATCCGAGAGCTGCGGGCAGCCCTGGAACTGTTCGAGCAGGAAGGCC
TGGCTCCATATCTGCCACGGTGGGAGAAGCTGGATAACTTCATCAATAGACCCGTGAAGCTGATCATTGG
GGACAAAGAGATTTTCGGGATTAGCCGGGGGATTGATAAACAGGGAGCCCTGCTGCTGGAACAGGACGGA
GTTATCAAACCCTGGATGGGCGGAGAAATCAGTCTGCGGTCTGCCGAAAAGTAGAAGGGCTAAGACCTAA
GCTAGCCTAGAATCGATCGTTCAAACATTTGGCAATAAAGTTTCTTAAGATTGAATCCTGTTGCCGGTCT
TGCGATGATTATCATATAATTTCTGTTGAATTACGTTAAGCATGTAATAATTAACATGTAATGCATGACG
TTATTTATGAGATGGGTTTTTATGATTAGAGTCCCGCAATTATACATTTAATACGCGATAGAAAACAAAA
TATAGCGCGCAAACTAGGATAAATTATCGCGCGCGGTGTCATCTATGTTACTAGATCTGAGTGACCTAAG
CTAGCCTAGTGTCGGGCTTGTCTTCTCTGGTTTAAACTATCAGTGTTTGACAGGATATATTGGCGGGTAA
ACCTAAGAGAAAAGAGCGTTTATTAGAATAATCGGATATTTAAAAGGGCGTGAAAAGGTTTATCCGTTCG
TCCATTTGTATGTGCCAACCACAGGAACCGTAAAAAGGCCGCGTTGCTGGCGTTTTTCCATAGGCTCCGC
CCCCCTGACGAGCATCACAAAAATCGACGCTCAAGTCAGAGGTGGCGAAACCCGACAGGACTATAAAGAT
ACCAGGCGTTTCCCCCTGGAAGCTCCCTCGTGCGCTCTCCTGTTCCGACCCTGCCGCTTACCGGATACCT
GTCCGCCTTTCTCCCTTCGGGAAGCGTGGCGCTTTCTCATAGCTCACGCTGTAGGTATCTCAGTTCGGTG
TAGGTCGTTCGCTCCAAGCTGGGCTGTGTGCACGAACCCCCCGTTCAGCCCGACCGCTGCGCCTTATCCG
GTAACTATCGTCTTGAGTCCAACCCGGTAAGACACGACTTATCGCCACTGGCAGCAGCCACTGGTAACAG
GATTAGCAGAGCGAGGTATGTAGGCGGTGCTACAGAGTTCTTGAAGTGGTGGCCTAACTACGGCTACACT
AGAAGGACAGTATTTGGTATCTGCGCTCTGCTGAAGCCAGTTACCTTCGGAAAAAGAGTTGGTAGCTCTT
GATCCGGCAAACAAACCACCGCTGGTAGCGGTGGTTTTTTTGTTTGCAAGCAGCAGATTACGCGCAGAAA
AAAAGGATCTCAAGAAGATCCTTTGATCTTTTCTACGGGGTCTGACGCTCAGTGGAAC
Features (pLannotate 1.2.2; 14 found; start..end, strand, type, name):
    184..207     +  promoter       Pc promoter (fragment): intI1 (promoter lies within the coding sequence); class 1 integron promoter
    383..439     +  CDS            GmR (fragment): gentamycin acetyltransferase; aacC1; confers resistance to gentamycin
    450..1237    +  CDS            SmR (fragment): aminoglycoside adenylyltransferase (Murphy, 1985); aadA; confers resistance to spectinomycin and streptomycin
   1482..1542    -  rep_origin     oriV (fragment): incP origin of replication
   1748..1942    -  rep_origin     pVS1 oriV: origin of replication for the Pseudomonas plasmid pVS1 (Heeb et al., 2000)
   2008..3081    -  CDS            pVS1 RepA: replication protein from the Pseudomonas plasmid pVS1 (Heeb et al., 2000)
   3510..4139    -  CDS            pVS1 StaA: stability protein from the Pseudomonas plasmid pVS1 (Heeb et al., 2000)
   4403..4427    +  misc_feature   LB T-DNA repeat: left border repeat from nopaline C58 T-DNA
   4996..5337    +  promoter       CaMV 35S promoter: strong constitutive promoter from cauliflower mosaic virus
   5474..5551    +  CDS            ATPC: ATPG3_SPIOL - Experimental evidence at protein level: Swiss-Prot protein existence level 1. Mitochondrial membrane ATP synthase (F(1)F(0) ATP synthase or Complex V) produces ATP from ADP in the presence of a proton gradient across the membrane which is generated by electron transport complexes of the respiratory chain. F-type ATPases consist of two structural domains, F(1) - containing the extramembraneous catalytic core, and F(0) - containing the membrane proton channel, linked together by a central stalk and a peripheral stalk. During catalysis, ATP synthesis in the catalytic domain of F(1)
   5675..6631    +  CDS            TurboID: mutant of the E. coli biotin ligase BioID engineered for improved catalytic efficiency (Branon et al., 2018)
   6665..6917    +  terminator     NOS terminator: nopaline synthase terminator and poly(A) signal
   6978..7002    +  misc_feature   RB T-DNA repeat: right border repeat from nopaline C58 T-DNA
   7125..7713    -  rep_origin     ori: high-copy-number ColE1/pMB1/pBR322/pUC origin of replication
