[The description below was written by a language model from this plasmid's Addgene catalogue record and pLannotate feature annotations shown in this document.]
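Description:
pGG-mTP-TurboID is a plant expression binary vector of about 7.8 kb, built on the LII alpha F1-2 backbone. It is designed for transient expression in planta and belongs to a toolbox for TurboID-based proximity labeling in Nicotiana benthamiana. The backbone carries a high-copy ColE1/pUC-type origin for propagation in E. coli. It also has the pVS1 replication module (oriV, RepA and the StaA stability protein), which typically supports maintenance in Agrobacterium. Bacterial selection is by spectinomycin through an aadA (SmR) aminoglycoside adenylyltransferase gene. Short annotated fragments of an integron Pc promoter, a gentamicin acetyltransferase gene and an incP oriV lie next to this marker and appear to be remnants of backbone construction. No plant selectable marker is annotated within the T-DNA, which fits the stated transient use.

The payload sits between nopaline-type left and right T-DNA border repeats, which delimit the DNA transferred into plant cells. A CaMV 35S promoter drives strong constitutive expression of mTP-3xHA-TurboID, and the cassette ends with the NOS terminator and polyadenylation signal. The mitochondrial transit peptide comes from the gamma subunit of the Arabidopsis mitochondrial ATP synthase (AT2G33040); the automated annotation matched this region to a homologous ATP synthase gamma entry. It directs the fusion to mitochondria. The 3xHA tag is listed in the catalogue but not separately annotated in the feature table, and it allows immunodetection of the fusion. TurboID is an engineered, highly active variant of the E. coli biotin ligase BirA that biotinylates nearby proteins. Its coding sequence carries a silent C249A nucleotide change that leaves the protein unaltered. The construct provides mitochondrion-localized TurboID for proximity labeling assays, plausibly as a compartment-specific reference, although the record does not state that role.
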