Addgene plasmid #209396: pGG-mTP-TurboID
Purpose: Transiently expressing TurboID fused with a Mitochondrial transit peptide (mTP) in planta
Depositing lab: Rosa Lozano-Durán. Depositing organization: Center for Plant Molecular Biology (ZMBP). Publication: The Ti-TAN plasmid toolbox for TurboID-based proximity labeling assays in Nicotiana benthamiana. Tan H, Zhou Y, Dinius E, Lozano-Duran R. J Integr Plant Biol. 2024 Jan 31. doi: 10.1111/jipb.13610. PubMed 38294100.
Backbone
  Vector backbone: LII alpha F1-2
  Backbone manufacturer: Parniske lab
  Vector type: Plant Expression
Growth in bacteria
  Bacterial resistance: Spectinomycin, 50 μg/mL
  Growth temperature: 37°C
  Growth strain: DH5alpha
  Copy number: High Copy
Gene/Insert
  Gene/Insert name: mTP-3XHA-TurboID
  Species: (TurboID) BirA from E. coli. mTP is from GAMMA SUBUNIT OF MT ATP SYNTHASE (AT2G33040).
  Mutation: TurboID gene sequence C249A
  Promoter: Cauliflower mosaic virus (CaMV) 35S promoter
  Cloning method: Unknown
  Sequencing primers: 5′ 35S promoter; 3′ ACCGCGCGCGATAATTTAT
Terms and licenses: Academic/Nonprofit Terms; Industry Terms: Not Available to Industry
Depositor comments: 3XHA-TurboID sequence was amplified from 3xHA-TurboID-NLS_pCDNA3 (Addgene#107171). The 249th nucleotide cytosine (C) of TurboID was changed to adenine (A) without affecting the TurboID protein sequence.
How to cite: pGG-mTP-TurboID was a gift from Rosa Lozano-Durán (Addgene plasmid # 209396 ; http://n2t.net/addgene:209396 ; RRID:Addgene_209396)
